>Addgene plasmid #171797 | 114_UBI_iCre_crystGFP | addgene full sequence | sequence record 344879 | Addgene NGS Result
AGGTCAGAGTCCACCCCGCTGATTCTGCTGACAACACTGTTCCCACCATGAGATAATGCCATTCCAGAGA
GATCCATTTGTAAGCCCCTCTTTCTGCAGCACAGGTATATAACCAGGGGTCTGCCTCCACTAAGGCCGGC
ACACATCATTTGGGGATCTTTGTACTGTACTAGCCTCTATTAGCCTCCTACTTGCGTTCAGTTCACATCT
TTTGTTCATCAGGTGCAATAAGTTACAGTAAGGAGTTACCAGGTCTGACATTACCGGTCGCCACCATGGT
GAGCAAGGGCGAGGAGCTGTTCACCGGGGTGGTGCCCATCCTGGTCGAGCTGGACGGCGACGTAAACGGC
CACAAGTTCAGCGTGTCCGGCGAGGGCGAGGGCGATGCCACCTACGGCAAGCTGACCCTGAAGTTCATCT
GCACCACCGGCAAGCTGCCCGTGCCCTGGCCCACCCTCGTGACCACCCTGACCTACGGCGTGCAGTGCTT
CAGCCGCTACCCCGACCACATGAAGCAGCACGACTTCTTCAAGTCCGCCATGCCCGAAGGCTACGTCCAG
GAGCGCACCATCTTCTTCAAGGACGACGGCAACTACAAGACCCGCGCCGAGGTGAAGTTCGAGGGCGACA
CCCTGGTGAACCGCATCGAGCTGAAGGGCATCGACTTCAAGGAGGACGGCAACATCCTGGGGCACAAGCT
GGAGTACAACTACAACAGCCACAACGTCTATATCATGGCCGACAAGCAGAAGAACGGCATCAAGGTGAAC
TTCAAGATCCGCCACAACATCGAGGACGGCAGCGTGCAGCTCGCCGACCACTACCAGCAGAACACCCCCA
TCGGCGACGGCCCCGTGCTGCTGCCCGACAACCACTACCTGAGCACCCAGTCCGCCCTGAGCAAAGACCC
CAACGAGAAGCGCGATCACATGGTCCTGCTGGAGTTCGTGACCGCCGCCGGGATCACTCTCGGCATGGAC
GAGCTGTACAAGTAAAGCGGCCGCGACTCTAGATCATAATCAGCCATACCACATTTGTAGAGGTTTTACT
TGCTTTAAAAAACCTCCCACACCTCCCCCTGAACCTGAAACATAAAATGAATGCAATTGTTGTTGTTAAC
TTGTTTATTGCAGCTTATAATGGTTACAAATAAAGCAATAGCATCACAAATTTCACAAATAAAGCATTTT
TTTCACTGCATTCTAGTTGTGGTTTGTCCAAACTCATCAATGTATCTTAAGGCCAATCTGGCCTGTGTTT
CAGACACCAGGGAGTCTCTGCTCACGTTTCCTGCTATTTGCAGCCTCTCTATCAAGACTAATACACCTCT
TCCCGCATCGGCTGCCTGTGAGAGGCCGCGGTTAGATCTATTACCCTGTTATCCCTAGGGAAAATAGAAT
GAAGTGATCTCCAAAAAATAAGTACTTTTTGACTGTAAATAAAATTGTAAGGAGTAAAAAGTACTTTTTT
TTCTAAAAAAATGTAATTAAGTAAAAGTAAAAGTATTGATTTTTAATTGTACTCAAGTAAAGTAAAAATC
CCCAAAAATAATACTTAAGTACAGTAATCAAGTAAAATTACTCAAGTACTTTACACCTCTGGGCCCAATT
CGCCCTATAGTGAGTCGTATTACAATTCACTGGCCGTCGTTTTACAACGTCGTGACTGGGAAAACCCTGG
CGTTACCCAACTTAATCGCCTTGCAGCACATCCCCCTTTCGCCAGCTGGCGTAATAGCGAAGAGGCCCGC
ACCGATCGCCCTTCCCAACAGTTGCGCAGCCTGAATGGCGAATGG
[124 nt withheld, positions 1796-1919]
C
[91 nt withheld, positions 1921-2011]
A
[49 nt withheld, positions 2013-2061]
CCTTTGACGTTGGAGTCCACGTTCTTT
[37 nt withheld, positions 2089-2125]
ACCCTATCTCGGTCTATTCTTTTGATTTATAAGGGATTTTGCCGATTTCGGCCTATTGGTTAAAAAATGA
GCTGATTTAACAAAAATTTAACGCGAATTTTAACAAAATATTAACGCTTACAATTTCCTGATGCGGTATT
TTCTCCTTACGCATCTGTGCGGTATTTCACACCGCATCAGGTGGCACTTTTCGGGGAAATGTGCGCGGAA
CCCCTATTTGTTTATTTTTCTAAATACATTCAAATATGTATCCGCTCATGAGACAATAACCCTGATAAAT
GCTTCAATAATATTGAAAAAGGAAGAGTATGAGTATTCAACATTTCCGTGTCGCCCTTATTCCCTTTTTT
GCGGCATTTTGCCTTCCTGTTTTTGCTCACCCAGAAACGCTGGTGAAAGTAAAAGATGCTGAAGATCAGT
TGGGTGCACGAGTGGGTTACATCGAACTGGATCTCAACAGCGGTAAGATCCTTGAGAGTTTTCGCCCCGA
AGAACGTTTTCCAATGATGAGCACTTTTAAAGTTCTGCTATGTGGCGCGGTATTATCCCGTATTGACGCC
GGGCAAGAGCAACTCGGTCGCCGCATACACTATTCTCAGAATGACTTGGTTGAGTACTCACCAGTCACAG
AAAAGCATCTTACGGATGGCATGACAGTAAGAGAATTATGCAGTGCTGCCATAACCATGAGTGATAACAC
TGCGGCCAACTTACTTCTGACAACGATCGGAGGACCGAAGGAGCTAACCGCTTTTTTGCACAACATGGGG
GATCATGTAACTCGCCTTGATCGTTGGGAACCGGAGCTGAATGAAGCCATACCAAACGACGAGCGTGACA
CCACGATGCCTGTAGCAATGGCAACAACGTTGCGCAAACTATTAACTGGCGAACTACTTACTCTAGCTTC
CCGGCAACAATTAATAGACTGGATGGAGGCGGATAAAGTTGCAGGACCACTTCTGCGCTCGGCCCTTCCG
GCTGGCTGGTTTATTGCTGATAAATCTGGAGCCGGTGAGCGTGGGTCTCGCGGTATCATTGCAGCACTGG
GGCCAGATGGTAAGCCCTCCCGTATCGTAGTTATCTACACGACGGGGAGTCAGGCAACTATGGATGAACG
AAATAGACAGATCGCTGAGATAGGTGCCTCACTGATTAAGCATTGGTAACTGTCAGACCAAGTTTACTCA
TATATACTTTAGATTGATTTAAAACTTCATTTTTAATTTAAAAGGATCTAGGTGAAGATCCTTTTTGATA
ATCTCATGACCAAAATCCCTTAACGTGAGTTTTCGTTCCACTGAGCGTCAGACCCCGTAGAAAAGATCAA
AGGATCTTCTTGAGATCCTTTTTTTCTGCGCGTAATCTGCTGCTTGCAAACAAAAAAACCACCGCTACCA
GCGGTGGTTTGTTTGCCGGATCAAGAGCTACCAACTCTTTTTCCGAAGGTAACTGGCTTCAGCAGAGCGC
AGATACCAAATACTGTTCTTCTAGTGTAGCCGTAGTTAGGCCACCACTTCAAGAACTCTGTAGCACCGCC
TACATACCTCGCTCTGCTAATCCTGTTACCAGTGGCTGCTGCCAGTGGCGATAAGTCGTGTCTTACCGGG
TTGGACTCAAGACGATAGTTACCGGATAAGGCGCAGCGGTCGGGCTGAACGGGGGGTTCGTGCACACAGC
CCAGCTTGGAGCGAACGACCTACACCGAACTGAGATACCTACAGCGTGAGCTATGAGAAAGCGCCACGCT
TCCCGAAGGGAGAAAGGCGGACAGGTATCCGGTAAGCGGCAGGGTCGGAACAGGAGAGCGCACGAGGGAG
CTTCCAGGGGGAAACGCCTGGTATCTTTATAGTCCTGTCGGGTTTCGCCACCTCTGACTTGAGCGTCGAT
TTTTGTGATGCTCGTCAGGGGGGCGGAGCCTATGGAAAAACGCCAGCAACGCGGCCTTTTTACGGTTCCT
GGCCTTTTGCTGGCCTTTTGCTCACATGTTCTTTCCTGCGTTATCCCCTGATTCTGTGGATAACCGTATT
ACCGCCTTTGAGTGAGCTGATACCGCTCGCCGCAGCCGAACGACCGAGCGCAGCGAGTCAGTGAGCGAGG
AAGCGGAAGAGCGCCCAATACGCAAACCGCCTCTCCCCGCGCGTTGGCCGATTCATTAATGCAGCTGGCA
CGACAGGTTTCCCGACTGGAAAGCGGGCAGTGAGCGCAACGCAATTAATGTGAGTTAGCTCACTCATTAG
GCACCCCAGGCTTTACACTTTATGCTTCCGGCTCGTATGTTGTGTGGAATTGTGAGCGGATAACAATTTC
ACACAGGAAACAGCTATGACCATGATTACGCCAAGCTATTTAGGTGACACTATAGAATACTCAAGCTATG
CATCCAACGCGTTGGGAGCTCTCCCATATGGTCGAGCAGAGGTGTAAAAAGTACTCAAAAATTTTACTCA
AGTGAAAGTACAAGTACTTAGGGAAAATTTTACTCAATTAAAAGTAAAAGTATCTGGCTAGAATCTTACT
TGAGTAAAAGTAAAAAAGTACTCCATTAAAATTGTACTTGAGTATTAAGGAAGTAGGGATAACAGGGTAA
TCTCGAATCAACTTTGTATAGAAAAGTTGGCTCCGAATTCGCCCTTAAAACTCGAGACCAGCAAAGTTCT
AGAATTTGTCGAAACATTTATGTTATATATTTCCTGAAAAAAATTCTGAGTAAGTTCTTAAGTGTTATTG
CCAGCAACATAAACAACAGACGGCAAAATGAATAAATGATAACAAAGCAGTAGGCTTAAATAAACCTAAT
TTTTATAGGCTGTTCTCTACAACCCTCAAACAGTGATTAGTTTTGTACTTATAAACTTGCCCTTTCATTC
ATATTTCAAGAAAATTGGTTCAGAAGATCTGGATATTCTAGCAGTTGTTCAAGCTCATGGAGGGATCAGT
GACCTGATTCCACAATGACTAGGCCTAATCCAGAAATTAGATGACTGTCAACATAAAAAGGCACAGCACT
CACTAGCTGCCCTATATATTTTATTATATTTTACATATATTATTTTATTTATTTAGCTCTGAGTGCTGTA
CTTTCTGGTTAAAGAAAACTGCTTACAACAGCTAACCTGTACTACCTCAGGCTCAGGGAATTTGGAACAG
GTTTGTCTGGTTTGTTTCTTTAACCATGCATGCTTGTTTTCAACTATGGCAACACAGTCACATGGGACAT
TACAGAAATGATTTGTCGATGACATGCGACTTTTCTTTAATAAAGCGCAAAGATCCCAAAAAGCAAACTT
TTAACAAAAATCATATAATTATATTTTCAATCCAGCTTTGTAGCAACTTTGTGCTGCTGTTCACTCAGCA
ACAGATAGTCAGTATAAGGTCAGTGTGTCTCAAAGCAGTGCCATCTGTTTCACACATTGCGTTCTATATA
TAAGTGTGCTGGTTGACACGACACTGTATAAGGCCTAGGCTAAAACACAAACAATGTAGAATGACACTGT
GTTTTTTTTGTAAACAAATGTTGTTTTTGGTTAAACATCTTTGTGAAAACATCCTCCTGTCATGTATTTG
CTATATTCAAATGTTAAACCCGTGCAGAATAGAACATATACAAAAAAAAACAACACAACACATTTTTAAA
CATTATTAAATATCAAGTATTGCTGGCAGTTCTGTTTCTGTTTTACAGTACCCTTTGCCACAGTTCTCCG
CTTTTCCTGGTCCAGATTCCACAAGTCTGATTCACCAATAGCAAAGCGAATAAACAACCAAAGCAGCCAA
TCACTGCTTGTAGACTGTCCTGCGAGACCGGCCCATTCCAGCACATTCTGGAAACTTCCTTTATATGATA
ATTATAAATACATTTAAATTATTGATACAAAACATGTAATTCCTAGAACATAACCATAGCAATCATTAGT
TTTCAGGGTAATTATGTATTTTTAGGATTTGACTGCGGAAAGATCTGGTCATGTGACGTCTCATGAACGT
CACGGCCCTGGGTTTCTATAAATACAGTAGGACTCTCGACCATCGGCAGATTTTTCGAAGAAGAAGATCA
GTTTCAGGAGCCGTACTGTTCCGTTTCAACGCAAATATTAACGGTAAGAGCGAATTTCCTAGTTTGTTTT
CATGCCATTCTTTAAAACCATAGCGTATTACTTTAATTATAGTAAACTTTCGCTTTCTTTATTACAAGAG
ACGTTTTGTGTTGATTCTCCGCGGACATTTTCGGTCAGACAATCAGAAAATGACCGCGGAGGACCAGTAA
CTTGCATTACACGTAAGTTAAATCTTCGTGTATTAAAATGGTTAGGTTGTTAACGTCAAATAGGTTACCG
TGTTTGCGTGTGATCAGGTTGGTTTTGTTAGATTTTTGTCAGTATTTTTAATTTATTTGTTTTAGTTTAT
TTATTTTTTTTGCTGAATCATAGTTTGTGAACAAAGAACCCGGATGTTACATACAGTACAGCCGCCATGT
TACAGAGAGTTATAACTTAATCATTTTAAAAATAATTTTGCCTTACTTTTAGTTTGTCATGTTGAGAAAT
GAGGAAATGTTAAAATGAGGAAATATCCAATTAATTTAATATATCAAAATAATCCATGATTACAATGCAC
TGAACTGGAGAAAATTAAGATGTTTTCTAGTGTCATGAAACAAATGTAAGAGATGTACATTGTAGATGTT
TTATGTCAAGAATTGGCTAGTTGATGCAGCATACTGGCGATACTCAGTTGTAATAACAGTAACGTTACAT
GTTAATAGACTACTGAGTATGCTGTTCTGTCTATGTATGCTCTGTAAGCTACGAGAAGGACTTTTTTAAA
CAGTAAAGGGTGCAATATTTTTACAAATTGAATTAAATAAAGGCTGTCTATTAAGTAATATGCTTGATAT
TTTTCTTACTTGATCGGAAATAAGAAAAAATATAAACGTTGTTGCTCTAAAAATCCTAGTTCAGTTTAGC
CAACCACAAATACCTTTTTGTTCCTCCAACAGTTTTTTTTTCTTCTCTATAATATTTGGCAGTCTATAGT
ACTCCAAATGTTTCCCCACAGTCTAACTAATTGGTACAGCCAAAATCATGACACTTATTGCAATAATAAT
TTTGGTTCATTGGCATTGTTGATAGCCTGTGCCACTAATATGGTCGATTGATCATGCTTCAGGAAGAAAA
CTATATTGTTTGATGTAAGATTATTAAATCTTCACCTGCTTCCATTACAAACTATTCCCATCTTATTGAA
TTCTGGTATGTCTTAAAGGATTAGTTCACTTCCCAAATCAAAATTTACTTAGCCTTTTTTCATCCATGAT
CCCTTTTTTTCATCATTAATGAAGAAATTGTTTTTGAAAAAGTTTCAAGATTTTTTTCTCTATATTGTGG
AGCTTGTTAGTTTAAAATTCCAAAATGCAATATGTGGCTTCAAATGGTTCTAAATGATCCCAGTCAAGGA
ATAACAGTCTTATCTAATGAAACCATTAGACCTTTAAAAATAAAAAAAATAAAAGTATTTATTTTTAAAT
GACTGAGTGATTAAGTTGAATTTCAGCGTTTCCTTACTGTGTAGAAGTCCTTCCTTACTGGCCCCACCCT
TTGGTTCTCTGCCAATCTGCTACCTAATGTAATGTTGTGGAACATTATTATTCTTTATTTCTTAATTTTT
TATTTTTTATTTTAAAACAATGTAAACTGCACAGATGTGCAGTTTGTTTAAAATGGCCAATGCTTTGGAA
ATGCATGACATAATTAGATTTCATGATGCACAAAGCCAAATCTCAGAGCTTGTGCAAAATGAGCTATCAT
TTCACTAGGTAAGACCCTAAATTTTCATATAGGATCATTTGGACAATTTTGCTGCAGGTAAAATGCATTC
TATAGTCCACTGTCAGCCATTGTTTTGGATAGTATTTATTTTTCTCTACAAGTATAGTCAATAGTTTTCT
ATTATTTTAAAGGTTTGTAACATTTAAGGGTGACCAAATGCAAAGTAAAATTTCATTTTCGGGTGAACTA
TCTCGTTTAACATGGGAGAAGTGCAAAACATACATTATTGGCTAGAACATTGTAGTATTTTTTAAATGGA
AATGTGTGATTGCTAATCTTACTTTGAATTTGTTTACAGGGATCCTTTAAGGGCGAATTCGACCCAAGTT
TGTACAAAAAAGCAGGCTCCGCCACCATGGTGCCCAAGAAGAAGAGGAAAGTCTCCAACCTGCTGACTGT
GCACCAAAACCTGCCTGCCCTCCCTGTGGATGCCACCTCTGATGAAGTCAGGAAGAACCTGATGGACATG
TTCAGGGACAGGCAGGCCTTCTCTGAACACACCTGGAAGATGCTCCTGTCTGTGTGCAGATCCTGGGCTG
CCTGGTGCAAGCTGAACAACAGGAAATGGTTCCCTGCTGAACCTGAGGATGTGAGGGACTACCTCCTGTA
CCTGCAAGCCAGAGGCCTGGCTGTGAAGACCATCCAACAGCACCTGGGCCAGCTCAACATGCTGCACAGG
AGATCTGGCCTGCCTCGCCCTTCTGACTCCAATGCTGTGTCCCTGGTGATGAGGAGAATCAGAAAGGAGA
ATGTGGATGCTGGGGAGAGAGCCAAGCAGGCCCTGGCCTTTGAACGCACTGACTTTGACCAAGTCAGATC
CCTGATGGAGAACTCTGACAGATGCCAGGACATCAGGAACCTGGCCTTCCTGGGCATTGCCTACAACACC
CTGCTGCGCATTGCCGAAATTGCCAGAATCAGAGTGAAGGACATCTCCCGCACCGATGGTGGGAGAATGC
TGATCCACATTGGCAGGACCAAGACCCTGGTGTCCACAGCTGGTGTGGAGAAGGCCCTGTCCCTGGGGGT
TACCAAGCTGGTGGAGAGATGGATCTCTGTGTCTGGTGTGGCTGATGACCCCAACAACTACCTGTTCTGC
CGGGTCAGAAAGAATGGTGTGGCTGCCCCTTCTGCCACCTCCCAACTGTCCACCCGGGCCCTGGAAGGGA
TCTTTGAGGCCACCCACCGCCTGATCTATGGTGCCAAGGATGACTCTGGGCAGAGATACCTGGCCTGGTC
TGGCCACTCTGCCAGAGTGGGTGCTGCCAGGGACATGGCCAGGGCTGGTGTGTCCATCCCTGAAATCATG
CAGGCTGGTGGCTGGACCAATGTGAACATTGTGATGAACTACATCAGAAACCTGGACTCTGAGACTGGGG
CCATGGTGAGGCTGCTCGAGGATGGGGACTGACACCCAGCTTTCTTGTACAAAGTTGATGTACCATCGAT
GATGATCCAGACATGATAAGATACATTGATGAGTTTGGACAAACCACAACTAGAATGCAGTGAAAAAAAT
GCTTTATTTGTGAAATTTGTGATGCTATTGCTTTATTTGTAACCATTATAAGCTGCAATAAACAAGTTAA
CAACAACAATTGCATTCATTTTATGTTTCAGGTTCAGGGGGAGGTGTGGGAGGTTTTTTAAAGCAAGTAA
AACCTCTACAAATGTGGTATGGCTGATTATGATCCTCTAGATCGTGCATGCCTCGAGAAAATTGTGAAAT
GCACAGAATGTACATATACAATACATTTCCTACAATAATGCTCTCTTTTCTATTAATAGTGTGCATTCAG
TGCAGGATGTTATGTATTTATTTTCTGTAGTGCAAACTTTTTCAAAGAATTTTCCAGTCTAAGCTTTTCA
GTCAAGAAAAAAAAAAGCGATTGATTATCTGTGATATTTAAAAAAATTAGCTCTTAAATCTGGTGAACCA
AGTGGCCACAACACATTAAATACTGACGTTCTACAGCCATGTAGCTTCATCTGGTCTGGTTTGTTTTGGC
AGGCACTTATTTTCCGGTGATAGTTGGCCACAAGAGTATTGTCTGAGCCATTCAGTGCTAGACTGTCATT
CTC
Features (pLannotate 1.2.2; 22 found; start..end, strand, type, name):
    276..995     +  CDS            EGFP: the original enhanced GFP (Yang et al., 1996) mammalian codon-optimized
   1012..1095    +  CDS            large T antigen (fragment): large T antigen from SV40 (simian virus 40)
   1118..1239    +  polyA_signal   SV40 poly(A) signal: SV40 polyadenylation signal
   1614..1632    -  promoter       T7 promoter: promoter for bacteriophage T7 RNA polymerase
   1635..1792    +  CDS            lacZα (fragment): LacZα fragment of β-galactosidase; lacZ fragment
   1796..2224    +  rep_origin     f1 ori (sequence partly withheld): f1 bacteriophage origin of replication; arrow indicates direction of (+) strand synthesis
   2252..2302    -  misc_feature   bom (fragment): basis of mobility region from pBR322
   2329..2433    +  promoter       AmpR promoter: bla
   2434..3294    +  CDS            AmpR: β-lactamase; bla; confers resistance to ampicillin, carbenicillin, and related antibiotics
   3465..4053    +  rep_origin     ori: high-copy-number ColE1/pMB1/pBR322/pUC origin of replication
   4236..4328    +  CDS            lacI (fragment): lac repressor; lacI; The lac repressor binds to the lac operator to inhibit transcription in E. coli. This inhibition can be relieved by adding lactose or isopropyl-β-D-thiogalactopyranoside (IPTG).
   4341..4362    +  protein_bind   CAP binding site: CAP binding activates transcription in the presence of cAMP. E. coli catabolite activator protein
   4377..4407    +  promoter       lac promoter: promoter for the E. coli lac operon
   4415..4431    +  protein_bind   lac operator: The lac repressor binds to the lac operator to inhibit transcription in E. coli. This inhibition can be relieved by adding lactose or isopropyl-β-D-thiogalactopyranoside (IPTG). lac repressor encoded by lacI
   4473..4491    +  promoter       SP6 promoter: promoter for bacteriophage SP6 RNA polymerase
   4724..4744    +  protein_bind   attB4: mutant version of attB; core recombination site for the Gateway® BP reaction BP Clonase™
   7791..7814    -  misc_feature   CEN4 (fragment): S. cerevisiae CEN4 centromere
   8280..8300    +  protein_bind   attB1: mutant version of attB; core recombination site for the Gateway® BP reaction BP Clonase™
   8339..9364    +  CDS            cre: RECR_BPP1 - Experimental evidence at protein level: Swiss-Prot protein existence level 1. Catalyzes site-specific recombination between two 34-base- pair LOXP sites. Its role is to maintain the phage genome as a monomeric unit-copy plasmid in the lysogenic state. From Escherichia phage P1 (Bacteriophage P1).
   9369..9390    -  protein_bind   attB2 (fragment): mutant version of attB; recombination site for the Gateway® BP reaction BP Clonase™
   9409..9543    -  polyA_signal   SV40 poly(A) signal: SV40 polyadenylation signal
   9566..9649    -  CDS            large T antigen (fragment): large T antigen from SV40 (simian virus 40)
