[The description below was written by a language model from this plasmid's Addgene catalogue record and pLannotate feature annotations shown in this document.]
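Description:
114_UBI_iCre_crystGFP is a 10,038 bp Tol2 transposon plasmid for zebrafish transgenesis, assembled by Gateway recombination into the "Cryst GFP pminTol2 R4-R2" destination backbone. It is maintained in E. coli as a high-copy plasmid through a ColE1/pUC-type origin with ampicillin selection (AmpR under its own bla promoter). The backbone also carries an f1 origin, lac promoter/operator and lacZα remnants, and flanking T7 and SP6 promoters typical of a general cloning vector. The annotation software did not mark the minimal Tol2 arms, so their positions are known only from the backbone name and the stated purpose.

The payload consists of two expression units. In the first, an unannotated stretch of roughly 3.5 kb lying between the attB4 and attB1 sites corresponds by position to the ubiquitin promoter named in the record. It drives a codon-improved Cre recombinase (iCre) coding sequence placed between attB1 and attB2. An SV40 polyadenylation signal sits just past attB2, although it is annotated on the opposite strand. The short "CEN4" hit inside the promoter region is most likely a spurious match. The second unit is EGFP followed by an SV40 poly(A) signal. According to the record it is controlled by a crystallin promoter, which is also not annotated, so that carriers show green fluorescence in the lens.

Tol2 vectors of this kind are generally integrated into the genome with the help of Tol2 transposase. The resulting fish would express iCre broadly, and the eye marker allows carriers to be identified visually. Such lines serve as ubiquitous Cre drivers for recombining loxP-flanked alleles or reporters, and the plasmid forms part of a toolkit for optimising Cre/lox methods in zebrafish.
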