Addgene plasmid #171797: 114_UBI_iCre_crystGFP
Purpose: Tol2-plasmid ubiquitously expressing iCre (ubiquitin promoter) along with eGFP selection marker (Crystallin promoter -Lens/Eyes-)
Depositing lab: Jean Giacomotto. Depositing organization: University of Queensland. Publication: Optimising the zebrafish Cre/Lox toolbox. Codon improved iCre, new gateway tools, Cre protein and guidelines. Tromp A, Wang H, Hall TE, Mowry B, Giacomotto J. Front Physiol. 2023 Aug 2;14:1221310. doi: 10.3389/fphys.2023.1221310. eCollection 2023. PubMed 37601640.
Backbone
  Vector backbone: 1456-Cryst GFP pminTol2 R4-R2
  Total vector size (bp): 10038
Growth in bacteria
  Bacterial resistance: Ampicillin, 100 μg/mL
  Growth temperature: 37°C
  Growth strain: DH5alpha
  Copy number: High Copy
Gene/Insert
  Gene/Insert name: optimised iCre under the control of the Ubiquitin promoter
  Insert size (bp): 1056
  Promoter: Ubiquitin
  Cloning method: Gateway Cloning
  Sequencing primers: 5′ ACTGGCCGTCGTTTTACA; 3′ CAGGAAACAGCTATGACCATG
Terms and licenses: Academic/Nonprofit Terms; Industry Terms: Not Available to Industry
How to cite: 114_UBI_iCre_crystGFP was a gift from Jean Giacomotto (Addgene plasmid # 171797 ; http://n2t.net/addgene:171797 ; RRID:Addgene_171797)
